Addgene plasmid #161260: pDONR221-SLC38A7_STOP
Purpose: Gateway entry clone with codon-optimized ORF sequence for subcloning into custom expression vectors. Contains a STOP codon at the end of the codon-optimized ORF sequence.
Depositing lab: RESOLUTE Consortium & Giulio Superti-Furga. Depositing organization: CeMM Research Center for Molecular Medicine. Publication: The RESOLUTE consortium: unlocking SLC transporters for drug discovery. Superti-Furga G, Lackner D, Wiedmer T, Ingles-Prieto A, Barbosa B, Girardi E, Goldmann U, Gurtl B, Klavins K, Klimek C, Lindinger S, Lineiro-Retes E, Muller AC, Onstein S, Redinger G, Reil D, Sedlyarov V, Wolf G, Crawford M, Everley R, ... Steppan CM. Nat Rev Drug Discov. 2020 Jul;19(7):429-430. doi: 10.1038/d41573-020-00056-6. PubMed 32265506.
Backbone
  Vector backbone: pDONR221
  Backbone manufacturer: ThermoFisher Scientific
  Backbone size w/o insert (bp): 2550
  Vector type: Mammalian Expression
Growth in bacteria
  Bacterial resistance: Kanamycin, 50 μg/mL
  Growth temperature: 37°C
  Growth strain: NEB Stable
  Copy number: High Copy
Gene/Insert
  Gene/Insert name: SLC38A7 (alt name: FLJ10815)
  Species: H. sapiens (human)
  Insert size (bp): 1389
  Entrez Gene: SLC38A7 (a.k.a. FLJ10815, FLJ12724)
  Cloning method: Gateway Cloning
  Sequencing primers: 5′ M13-fwd; 3′ M13-rev
Terms and licenses: Academic/Nonprofit Terms; Industry Terms
Depositor comments: This plasmid contains a STOP codon at the end of the codon-optimized ORF. For the version of this plasmid that does not contain a STOP codon, please see Addgene plasmid 132094 For more information on the full Resolute plasmid collection, please see www.addgene.org/depositor-collections/re-solute/. Please provide your feedback on this plasmid to the RESOLUTE consortium by filling out their RESOLUTE repository feedback form: https://forms.office.com/Pages/ResponsePage.aspx?id=0e05yklzmkS7rjFGQL4N7z4feCLQvEJAmVcOCM_u885UN1JJRko0Ukg4TVQwNTZLOUxPQVJWT1NHUCQlQCN0PWcu
How to cite: pDONR221-SLC38A7_STOP was a gift from RESOLUTE Consortium & Giulio Superti-Furga (Addgene plasmid # 161260 ; http://n2t.net/addgene:161260 ; RRID:Addgene_161260)
