[The description below was written by a language model from this plasmid's Addgene catalogue record and pLannotate feature annotations shown in this document.]
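Description:
pDONR221-SLC38A7_STOP is a Gateway entry clone built on the pDONR221 backbone, carrying a codon-optimized open reading frame for human SLC38A7 (also known as SNAT7 or FLJ10815), a solute carrier that mediates sodium-dependent transport of amino acids with a preference for L-glutamine. The sequenced plasmid is about 3.9 kb, consistent with a roughly 2.5 kb backbone plus a 1.4 kb insert. It is propagated in E. coli from a high-copy ColE1/pUC-type origin and selected with kanamycin through an aminoglycoside phosphotransferase gene.

The ORF sits between attL1 and attL2 sites, the recombination sequences recognised in the Gateway LR reaction, so the coding sequence can be moved directionally into any attR-containing destination vector. Although the catalogue lists the vector type as mammalian expression, the feature table shows no eukaryotic promoter or polyadenylation signal. The only promoter annotated is a T7 promoter downstream of attL2, oriented back toward the insert, so expression in mammalian cells depends on the regulatory elements of the chosen destination vector. The rrnB T1 and T2 terminators upstream of the cassette insulate it from read-through transcription in bacteria, and the short lacI and lacZα fragments appear to be backbone remnants without a functional role.

This version retains a stop codon at the end of the ORF, making it suited to expressing untagged protein or N-terminal fusions; a sister clone without the stop codon exists for C-terminal tagging. The plasmid belongs to a consortium-generated collection of SLC transporter clones intended to support functional study of this family and drug discovery efforts.
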