Features (pLannotate 1.2.2; 10 found; start..end, strand, type, name):
      1..100     +  protein_bind   attL1: mutant version of attL; recombination site for the Gateway® LR reaction LR Clonase™
    106..1491    +  CDS            SLC38A7: S38A7_HUMAN - Also known as SNAT7. Experimental evidence at protein level: Swiss-Prot protein existence level 1. Mediates sodium-dependent transport of amino acids, preferentially L-glutamine. From Homo sapiens (Human).
   1496..1595    -  protein_bind   attL2: mutant version of attL; recombination site for the Gateway® LR reaction LR Clonase™
   1613..1631    -  promoter       T7 promoter: promoter for bacteriophage T7 RNA polymerase
   1765..2574    +  CDS            KanR: aminoglycoside phosphotransferase; aph(3')-Ia; confers resistance to kanamycin in bacteria or G418 (Geneticin®) in eukaryotes
   2721..3309    +  rep_origin     ori: high-copy-number ColE1/pMB1/pBR322/pUC origin of replication
   3492..3584    +  CDS            lacI (fragment): lac repressor; lacI; The lac repressor binds to the lac operator to inhibit transcription in E. coli. This inhibition can be relieved by adding lactose or isopropyl-β-D-thiogalactopyranoside (IPTG).
   3639..3666    -  terminator     rrnB T2 terminator: transcription terminator T2 from the E. coli rrnB gene
   3798..3841    +  terminator     rrnB T1 terminator: Escherichia coli rrnB; transcription terminator T1 from the E. coli rrnB gene
   3888..3924    -  CDS            lacZα (fragment): LacZα fragment of β-galactosidase; lacZ fragment
>Addgene plasmid #161260 | pDONR221-SLC38A7_STOP | addgene full sequence | sequence record 426364 | Addgene NGS Result
CAAATAATGATTTTATTTTGACTGATAGTGACCTGTTCGTTGCAACACATTGATGAGCAATGCTTTTTTA
TAATGCCAACTTTGTACAAAAAAGCAGGCTCCACCATGGCCCAGGTGTCTATCAACAATGACTACTCCGA
GTGGGACCTGTCTACCGATGCAGGAGAGAGGGCAAGACTGCTGCAGAGCCCATGCGTGGACACAGCCCCC
AAGAGCGAGTGGGAGGCATCCCCAGGAGGACTGGATAGGGGAACCACAAGCACCCTGGGAGCAATCTTTA
TCGTGGTGAACGCATGTCTGGGAGCAGGACTGCTGAATTTTCCTGCCGCCTTCAGCACAGCAGGAGGAGT
GGCAGCAGGAATCGCCCTGCAGATGGGCATGCTGGTGTTCATCATCTCCGGCCTGGTCATCCTGGCCTAC
TGCTCTCAGGCCAGCAACGAGAGAACCTATCAGGAGGTGGTGTGGGCCGTGTGCGGCAAGCTGACAGGCG
TGCTGTGCGAGGTGGCAATCGCCGTGTATACCTTTGGCACATGTATCGCCTTCCTTATCATAATTGGGGA
TCAACAAGACAAGATCATCGCCGTGATGGCAAAGGAGCCTGAGGGAGCATCCGGACCATGGTACACCGAC
CGGAAGTTTACCATCTCCCTGACAGCCTTCCTGTTTATCCTGCCCCTGTCTATCCCTAGAGAGATCGGCT
TTCAGAAGTATGCCTCCTTCCTGTCTGTGGTGGGCACCTGGTACGTGACAGCCATCGTGATCATCAAGTA
TATCTGGCCCGATAAGGAGATGACCCCTGGCAACATCCTGACAAGGCCAGCAAGCTGGATGGCCGTGTTT
AATGCCATGCCTACAATCTGCTTCGGCTTTCAGTGTCACGTGAGCTCCGTGCCCGTGTTCAACTCCATGC
AGCAGCCAGAGGTGAAGACCTGGGGAGGAGTGGTGACAGCAGCAATGGTCATCGCCCTGGCCGTGTACAT
GGGCACCGGCATCTGCGGCTTTCTGACATTCGGCGCAGCAGTGGACCCAGATGTGCTGCTGAGCTATCCA
TCCGAGGACATGGCAGTGGCAGTGGCAAGGGCCTTTATCATCCTGTCTGTGCTGACCAGCTACCCTATCC
TGCACTTCTGTGGAAGGGCAGTGGTGGAGGGACTGTGGCTGAGGTATCAGGGAGTGCCAGTGGAGGAGGA
CGTGGGAAGGGAGCGGAGAAGGCGCGTGCTGCAGACCCTGGTGTGGTTTCTGCTGACACTGCTGCTGGCC
CTGTTCATCCCCGATATCGGCAAAGTGATCTCCGTGATCGGAGGACTGGCAGCATGCTTCATCTTCGTGT
TCCCAGGCCTGTGCCTGATCCAGGCCAAGCTGTCTGAGATGGAGGAGGTGAAGCCCGCCTCTTGGTGGGT
GCTGGTGAGCTACGGCGTGCTGCTGGTGACCCTGGGAGCCTTTATCTTCGGCCAGACCACAGCCAACGCC
ATCTTCGTGGATCTGCTGGCCTAAGACCCAGCTTTCTTGTACAAAGTTGGCATTATAAGAAAGCATTGCT
TATCAATTTGTTGCAACGAACAGGTCACTATCAGTCAAAATAAAATCATTATTTGCCATCCAGCTGATAT
CCCCTATAGTGAGTCGTATTACATGGTCATAGCTGTTTCCTGGCAGCTCTGGCCCGTGTCTCAAAATCTC
TGATGTTACATTGCACAAGATAAAAATATATCATCATGAACAATAAAACTGTCTGCTTACATAAACAGTA
ATACAAGGGGTGTTATGAGCCATATTCAACGGGAAACGTCGAGGCCGCGATTAAATTCCAACATGGATGC
TGATTTATATGGGTATAAATGGGCTCGCGATAATGTCGGGCAATCAGGTGCGACAATCTATCGCTTGTAT
GGGAAGCCCGATGCGCCAGAGTTGTTTCTGAAACATGGCAAAGGTAGCGTTGCCAATGATGTTACAGATG
AGATGGTCAGACTAAACTGGCTGACGGAATTTATGCCTCTTCCGACCATCAAGCATTTTATCCGTACTCC
TGATGATGCATGGTTACTCACCACTGCGATCCCCGGAAAAACAGCATTCCAGGTATTAGAAGAATATCCT
GATTCAGGTGAAAATATTGTTGATGCGCTGGCAGTGTTCCTGCGCCGGTTGCATTCGATTCCTGTTTGTA
ATTGTCCTTTTAACAGCGATCGCGTATTTCGTCTCGCTCAGGCGCAATCACGAATGAATAACGGTTTGGT
TGATGCGAGTGATTTTGATGACGAGCGTAATGGCTGGCCTGTTGAACAAGTCTGGAAAGAAATGCATAAA
CTTTTGCCATTCTCACCGGATTCAGTCGTCACTCATGGTGATTTCTCACTTGATAACCTTATTTTTGACG
AGGGGAAATTAATAGGTTGTATTGATGTTGGACGAGTCGGAATCGCAGACCGATACCAGGATCTTGCCAT
CCTATGGAACTGCCTCGGTGAGTTTTCTCCTTCATTACAGAAACGGCTTTTTCAAAAATATGGTATTGAT
AATCCTGATATGAATAAATTGCAGTTTCATTTGATGCTCGATGAGTTTTTCTAATCAGAATTGGTTAATT
GGTTGTAACACTGGCAGAGCATTACGCTGACTTGACGGGACGGCGCAAGCTCATGACCAAAATCCCTTAA
CGTGAGTTACGCGTCGTTCCACTGAGCGTCAGACCCCGTAGAAAAGATCAAAGGATCTTCTTGAGATCCT
TTTTTTCTGCGCGTAATCTGCTGCTTGCAAACAAAAAAACCACCGCTACCAGCGGTGGTTTGTTTGCCGG
ATCAAGAGCTACCAACTCTTTTTCCGAAGGTAACTGGCTTCAGCAGAGCGCAGATACCAAATACTGTTCT
TCTAGTGTAGCCGTAGTTAGGCCACCACTTCAAGAACTCTGTAGCACCGCCTACATACCTCGCTCTGCTA
ATCCTGTTACCAGTGGCTGCTGCCAGTGGCGATAAGTCGTGTCTTACCGGGTTGGACTCAAGACGATAGT
TACCGGATAAGGCGCAGCGGTCGGGCTGAACGGGGGGTTCGTGCACACAGCCCAGCTTGGAGCGAACGAC
CTACACCGAACTGAGATACCTACAGCGTGAGCTATGAGAAAGCGCCACGCTTCCCGAAGGGAGAAAGGCG
GACAGGTATCCGGTAAGCGGCAGGGTCGGAACAGGAGAGCGCACGAGGGAGCTTCCAGGGGGAAACGCCT
GGTATCTTTATAGTCCTGTCGGGTTTCGCCACCTCTGACTTGAGCGTCGATTTTTGTGATGCTCGTCAGG
GGGGCGGAGCCTATGGAAAAACGCCAGCAACGCGGCCTTTTTACGGTTCCTGGCCTTTTGCTGGCCTTTT
GCTCACATGTTCTTTCCTGCGTTATCCCCTGATTCTGTGGATAACCGTATTACCGCCTTTGAGTGAGCTG
ATACCGCTCGCCGCAGCCGAACGACCGAGCGCAGCGAGTCAGTGAGCGAGGAAGCGGAAGAGCGCCCAAT
ACGCAAACCGCCTCTCCCCGCGCGTTGGCCGATTCATTAATGCAGCTGGCACGACAGGTTTCCCGACTGG
AAAGCGGGCAGTGAGCGCAACGCAATTAATACGCGTACCGCTAGCCAGGAAGAGTTTGTAGAAACGCAAA
AAGGCCATCCGTCAGGATGGCCTTCTGCTTAGTTTGATGCCTGGCAGTTTATGGCGGGCGTCCTGCCCGC
CACCCTCCGGGCCGTTGCTTCACAACGTTCAAATCCGCTCCCGGCGGATTTGTCCTACTCAGGAGAGCGT
TCACCGACAAACAACAGATAAAACGAAAGGCCCAGTCTTCCGACTGAGCCTTTCGTTTTATTTGATGCCT
GGCAGTTCCCTACTCTCGCGTTAACGCTAGCATGGATGTTTTCCCAGTCACGACGTTGTAAAACGACGGC
CAGTCTTAAGCTCGGGCCC
