>Addgene plasmid #161260 | pDONR221-SLC38A7_STOP | depositor partial sequence | sequence record 312455 | Codon-optimized ORF of SLC38A7
ATGGCCCAGGTGTCTATCAACAATGACTACTCCGAGTGGGACCTGTCTACCGATGCAGGAGAGAGGGCAA
GACTGCTGCAGAGCCCATGCGTGGACACAGCCCCCAAGAGCGAGTGGGAGGCATCCCCAGGAGGACTGGA
TAGGGGAACCACAAGCACCCTGGGAGCAATCTTTATCGTGGTGAACGCATGTCTGGGAGCAGGACTGCTG
AATTTTCCTGCCGCCTTCAGCACAGCAGGAGGAGTGGCAGCAGGAATCGCCCTGCAGATGGGCATGCTGG
TGTTCATCATCTCCGGCCTGGTCATCCTGGCCTACTGCTCTCAGGCCAGCAACGAGAGAACCTATCAGGA
GGTGGTGTGGGCCGTGTGCGGCAAGCTGACAGGCGTGCTGTGCGAGGTGGCAATCGCCGTGTATACCTTT
GGCACATGTATCGCCTTCCTTATCATAATTGGGGATCAACAAGACAAGATCATCGCCGTGATGGCAAAGG
AGCCTGAGGGAGCATCCGGACCATGGTACACCGACCGGAAGTTTACCATCTCCCTGACAGCCTTCCTGTT
TATCCTGCCCCTGTCTATCCCTAGAGAGATCGGCTTTCAGAAGTATGCCTCCTTCCTGTCTGTGGTGGGC
ACCTGGTACGTGACAGCCATCGTGATCATCAAGTATATCTGGCCCGATAAGGAGATGACCCCTGGCAACA
TCCTGACAAGGCCAGCAAGCTGGATGGCCGTGTTTAATGCCATGCCTACAATCTGCTTCGGCTTTCAGTG
TCACGTGAGCTCCGTGCCCGTGTTCAACTCCATGCAGCAGCCAGAGGTGAAGACCTGGGGAGGAGTGGTG
ACAGCAGCAATGGTCATCGCCCTGGCCGTGTACATGGGCACCGGCATCTGCGGCTTTCTGACATTCGGCG
CAGCAGTGGACCCAGATGTGCTGCTGAGCTATCCATCCGAGGACATGGCAGTGGCAGTGGCAAGGGCCTT
TATCATCCTGTCTGTGCTGACCAGCTACCCTATCCTGCACTTCTGTGGAAGGGCAGTGGTGGAGGGACTG
TGGCTGAGGTATCAGGGAGTGCCAGTGGAGGAGGACGTGGGAAGGGAGCGGAGAAGGCGCGTGCTGCAGA
CCCTGGTGTGGTTTCTGCTGACACTGCTGCTGGCCCTGTTCATCCCCGATATCGGCAAAGTGATCTCCGT
GATCGGAGGACTGGCAGCATGCTTCATCTTCGTGTTCCCAGGCCTGTGCCTGATCCAGGCCAAGCTGTCT
GAGATGGAGGAGGTGAAGCCCGCCTCTTGGTGGGTGCTGGTGAGCTACGGCGTGCTGCTGGTGACCCTGG
GAGCCTTTATCTTCGGCCAGACCACAGCCAACGCCATCTTCGTGGATCTGCTGGCCTAA
